>Addgene plasmid #196249 | pEN-sacB | addgene full sequence | sequence record 385918 | Addgene NGS Result
CATGGATGTTTTCCCAGTCACGACGTTGTAAAACGACGGCCAGTCTTAAGCTCGGGCCCTGCAGCTCTAG
AGCTCGAATTCTACAGGTCACTAATACCATCTAAGTAGTTGGTTCATAGTGACTGCATATGTTGTGTTTT
ACAGTATTATGTAGTCTGTTTTTTATGCAAAATCTAATTTAATATATTGATATTTATATCATTTTACGTT
TCTCGTTCAACTTTCTTGTACAAAGTGGCTACTATAAGCTAGGTAGTAACTAGTACCTGGATGCAGGTGC
ACATATACCTGCCGTTCACTATTATTTAGTGAAATGAGATATTATGATATTTTCTGAATTGTGATTAAAA
AGGCAACTTTATGCCCATGCAACAGAAACTATAAAAAATACAGAGAATGAAAAGAAACAGATAGATTTTT
TAGTTCTTTAGGCCCGTAGTCTGCAAATCCTTTTATGATTTTCTATCAAACAAAAGAGGAAAATAGACCA
GTTGCAATCCAAACGAGAGTCTAATAGAATGAGGTCGAAAAGTAAATCGCGCGGGTTTGTTACTGATAAA
GCAGGCAAGACCTAAAATGTGTAAAGGGCAAAGTGTATACTTTGGCGTCACCCCTTACATATTTTAGGTC
TTTTTTTATTGTGCGTAACTAACTTGCCATCTTCAAACAGGAGGGCTGGAAGAAGCAGACCGCTAACACA
GTACATAAAAAAGGAGACATGAACGATGAACATCAAAAAGTTTGCAAAACAAGCAACAGTATTAACCTTT
ACTACCGCACTGCTGGCAGGAGGCGCAACTCAAGCGTTTGCGAAAGAAACGAACCAAAAGCCATATAAGG
AAACATACGGCATTTCCCATATTACACGCCATGATATGCTGCAAATCCCTGAACAGCAAAAAAATGAAAA
ATATCAAGTTCCTGAGTTCGATTCGTCCACAATTAAAAATATCTCTTCTGCAAAAGGCCTGGACGTTTGG
GACAGCTGGCCATTACAAAACGCTGACGGCACTGTCGCAAACTATCACGGCTACCACATCGTCTTTGCAT
TAGCCGGAGATCCTAAAAATGCGGATGACACATCGATTTACATGTTCTATCAAAAAGTCGGCGAAACTTC
TATTGACAGCTGGAAAAACGCTGGCCGCGTCTTTAAAGACAGCGACAAATTCGATGCAAATGATTCTATC
CTAAAAGACCAAACACAAGAATGGTCAGGTTCAGCCACATTTACATCTGACGGAAAAATCCGTTTATTCT
ACACTGATTTCTCCGGTAAACATTACGGCAAACAAACACTGACAACTGCACAAGTTAACGTATCAGCATC
AGACAGCTCTTTGAACATCAACGGTGTAGAGGATTATAAATCAATCTTTGACGGTGACGGAAAAACGTAT
CAAAATGTACAGCAGTTCATCGATGAAGGCAACTACAGCTCAGGCGACAACCATACGCTGAGAGATCCTC
ACTACGTAGAAGATAAAGGCCACAAATACTTAGTATTTGAAGCAAACACTGGAACTGAAGATGGCTACCA
AGGCGAAGAATCTTTATTTAACAAAGCATACTATGGCAAAAGCACATCATTCTTCCGTCAAGAAAGTCAA
AAACTTCTGCAAAGCGATAAAAAACGCACGGCTGAGTTAGCAAACGGCGCTCTCGGTATGATTGAGCTAA
ACGATGATTACACACTGAAAAAAGTGATGAAACCGCTGATTGCATCTAACACAGTAACAGATGAAATTGA
ACGCGCGAACGTCTTTAAAATGAACGGCAAATGGTACCTGTTCACTGACTCCCGCGGATCAAAAATGACG
ATTGACGGCATTACGTCTAACGATATTTACATGCTTGGTTATGTTTCTAATTCTTTAACTGGCCCATACA
AGCCGCTGAACAAAACTGGCCTTGTGTTAAAAATGGATCTTGATCCTAACGATGTAACCTTTACTTACTC
ACACTTCGCTGTACCTCAAGCGAAAGGAAACAATGTCGTGATTACAAGCTATATGACAAACAGAGGATTC
TACGCAGACAAACAATCAACGTTTGCGCCGAGCTTCCTGCTGAACATCAAAGGCAAGAAAACATCTGTTG
TCAAAGACAGCATCCTTGAACAAGGACAATTAACAGTTAACAAATAACACCTGCAGCTGTATCTAGAATC
GCGTATGCGAGTGTATGCAACTTTATTATACAAAGTTGGCATTATAAAAAAGCATTGCTTATCAATTTGT
TGCAACGAACAGGTCACTATCAGTCAAAATAAAATCATTATTTGGAGCTCCATGGTAGCGTTAACGCGGC
CGCGATATCCCCTATAGTGAGTCGTATTACATGGTCATAGCTGTTTCCTGGCAGCTCTGGCCCGTGTCTC
AAAATCTCTGATGTTACATTGCACAAGATAAAAATATATCATCATGAACAATAAAACTGTCTGCTTACAT
AAACAGTAATACAAGGGGTGTTATGAGCCATATTCAACGGGAAACGTCGAGGCCGCGATTAAATTCCAAC
ATGGATGCTGATTTATATGGGTATAAATGGGCTCGCGATAATGTCGGGCAATCAGGTGCGACAATCTATC
GCTTGTATGGGAAGCCCGATGCGCCAGAGTTGTTTCTGAAACATGGCAAAGGTAGCGTTGCCAATGATGT
TACAGATGAGATGGTCAGACTAAACTGGCTGACGGAATTTATGCCTCTTCCGACCATCAAGCATTTTATC
CGTACTCCTGATGATGCATGGTTACTCACCACTGCGATCCCCGGAAAAACAGCATTCCAGGTATTAGAAG
AATATCCTGATTCAGGTGAAAATATTGTTGATGCGCTGGCAGTGTTCCTGCGCCGGTTGCATTCGATTCC
TGTTTGTAATTGTCCTTTTAACAGCGATCGCGTATTTCGTCTCGCTCAGGCGCAATCACGAATGAATAAC
GGTTTGGTTGATGCGAGTGATTTTGATGACGAGCGTAATGGCTGGCCTGTTGAACAAGTCTGGAAAGAAA
TGCATAAACTTTTGCCATTCTCACCGGATTCAGTCGTCACTCATGGTGATTTCTCACTTGATAACCTTAT
TTTTGACGAGGGGAAATTAATAGGTTGTATTGATGTTGGACGAGTCGGAATCGCAGACCGATACCAGGAT
CTTGCCATCCTATGGAACTGCCTCGGTGAGTTTTCTCCTTCATTACAGAAACGGCTTTTTCAAAAATATG
GTATTGATAATCCTGATATGAATAAATTGCAGTTTCATTTGATGCTCGATGAGTTTTTCTAATCAGAATT
GGTTAATTGGTTGTAACACTGGCAGAGCATTACGCTGACTTGACGGGACGGCGCAAGCTCATGACCAAAA
TCCCTTAACGTGAGTTACGCGTCGTTCCACTGAGCGTCAGACCCCGTAGAAAAGATCAAAGGATCTTCTT
GAGATCCTTTTTTTCTGCGCGTAATCTGCTGCTTGCAAACAAAAAAACCACCGCTACCAGCGGTGGTTTG
TTTGCCGGATCAAGAGCTACCAACTCTTTTTCCGAAGGTAACTGGCTTCAGCAGAGCGCAGATACCAAAT
ACTGTTCTTCTAGTGTAGCCGTAGTTAGGCCACCACTTCAAGAACTCTGTAGCACCGCCTACATACCTCG
CTCTGCTAATCCTGTTACCAGTGGCTGCTGCCAGTGGCGATAAGTCGTGTCTTACCGGGTTGGACTCAAG
ACGATAGTTACCGGATAAGGCGCAGCGGTCGGGCTGAACGGGGGGTTCGTGCACACAGCCCAGCTTGGAG
CGAACGACCTACACCGAACTGAGATACCTACAGCGTGAGCTATGAGAAAGCGCCACGCTTCCCGAAGGGA
GAAAGGCGGACAGGTATCCGGTAAGCGGCAGGGTCGGAACAGGAGAGCGCACGAGGGAGCTTCCAGGGGG
AAACGCCTGGTATCTTTATAGTCCTGTCGGGTTTCGCCACCTCTGACTTGAGCGTCGATTTTTGTGATGC
TCGTCAGGGGGGCGGAGCCTATGGAAAAACGCCAGCAACGCGGCCTTTTTACGGTTCCTGGCCTTTTGCT
GGCCTTTTGCTCACATGTTCTTTCCTGCGTTATCCCCTGATTCTGTGGATAACCGTATTACCGCCTTTGA
GTGAGCTGATACCGCTCGCCGCAGCCGAACGACCGAGCGCAGCGAGTCAGTGAGCGAGGAAGCGGAAGAG
CGCCCAATACGCAAACCGCCTCTCCCCGCGCGTTGGCCGATTCATTAATGCAGCTGGCACGACAGGTTTC
CCGACTGGAAAGCGGGCAGTGAGCGCAACGCAATTAATACGCGTACCGCTAGCCAGGAAGAGTTTGTAGA
AACGCAAAAAGGCCATCCGTCAGGATGGCCTTCTGCTTAGTTTGATGCCTGGCAGTTTATGGCGGGCGTC
CTGCCCGCCACCCTCCGGGCCGTTGCTTCACAACGTTCAAATCCGCTCCCGGCGGATTTGTCCTACTCAG
GAGAGCGTTCACCGACAAACAACAGATAAAACGAAAGGCCCAGACTTCCGACTGAGCCTTTCGTTTTATT
TGATGCCTGGCAGTTCCCTACTCTCGCGTTAACGCTAG
Features (pLannotate 1.2.2; 12 found; start..end, strand, type, name):
      8..44      -  CDS            lacZα (fragment): LacZα fragment of β-galactosidase; lacZ fragment
    115..238     -  protein_bind   attR2: mutant version of attR; recombination site for the Gateway® LR reaction LR Clonase™
    280..725     +  promoter       sacB promoter: sacR; sacB promoter and control region
    726..2144    +  CDS            sacB: SACB_BACSU - Experimental evidence at protein level: Swiss-Prot protein existence level 1. From Bacillus subtilis (strain 168).
   2188..2208    -  protein_bind   attB3: mutant version of attB; core recombination site for the Gateway® BP reaction BP Clonase™
   2199..2284    -  protein_bind   attL1 (fragment): mutant version of attL; recombination site for the Gateway® LR reaction LR Clonase™
   2321..2339    -  promoter       T7 promoter: promoter for bacteriophage T7 RNA polymerase
   2473..3282    +  CDS            KanR: aminoglycoside phosphotransferase; aph(3')-Ia; confers resistance to kanamycin in bacteria or G418 (Geneticin®) in eukaryotes
   3429..4017    +  rep_origin     ori: high-copy-number ColE1/pMB1/pBR322/pUC origin of replication
   4200..4292    +  CDS            lacI (fragment): lac repressor; lacI; The lac repressor binds to the lac operator to inhibit transcription in E. coli. This inhibition can be relieved by adding lactose or isopropyl-β-D-thiogalactopyranoside (IPTG).
   4347..4374    -  terminator     rrnB T2 terminator: transcription terminator T2 from the E. coli rrnB gene
   4466..4552    -  terminator     rrnB T1 terminator: Escherichia coli rrnB; transcription terminator T1 from the E. coli rrnB gene
