[The description below was written by a language model from this plasmid's Addgene catalogue record and pLannotate feature annotations shown in this document.]
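Description:
pEN-sacB is a 4,588-nt Gateway entry-type plasmid built on a pENTR backbone and catalogued as a bacterial expression vector. It is maintained in E. coli through a high-copy ColE1/pUC-type origin of replication and selected with kanamycin via the aph(3')-Ia aminoglycoside phosphotransferase gene. Other backbone features are the rrnB T1 and T2 transcription terminators, which insulate the cloning region from read-through transcription, a T7 promoter adjacent to the insert, and short residual fragments of lacZα and lacI that are not functional units.

The payload is described as attR2-sacB-attL3: the Bacillus subtilis sacB coding sequence driven by its native sacB promoter and control region (sacR), flanked by Gateway recombination sites. The feature table annotates an attR2 site upstream. Downstream it shows an attB3 core overlapping a partial attL match labelled attL1, which is most simply read as the attL3 site named in the catalogue entry. This attR2/attL3 pairing is characteristic of the third-position module in MultiSite Gateway LR assemblies, allowing the sacB cassette to be joined in a defined order with other entry modules into a destination vector. sacB encodes levansucrase, which makes many Gram-negative bacteria sensitive to sucrose and is therefore widely used as a counter-selectable marker, for example to eliminate a plasmid from cells after it has done its job.

The stated purpose is only that the plasmid carries sacB. The associated publication concerns CRISPR-Cas9 cytosine base editors for phytopathogenic bacteria, suggesting that the module supplies sucrose counter-selection to such editing vectors, although the record does not state this.
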