Addgene plasmid #196249: pEN-sacB
Purpose: Plasmid containing the sacB gene
Depositing lab: Bing Yang. Depositing organization: University of Missouri at Columbia. Publication: Efficient CRISPR-Cas9 based cytosine base editors for phytopathogenic bacteria. Li C, Wang L, Cseke LJ, Vasconcelos F, Huguet-Tapia JC, Gassmann W, Pauwels L, White FF, Dong H, Yang B. Commun Biol. 2023 Jan 17;6(1):56. doi: 10.1038/s42003-023-04451-8. PubMed 36646768.
Backbone
  Vector backbone: pENTR
  Vector type: Bacterial Expression
Growth in bacteria
  Bacterial resistance: Kanamycin, 50 μg/mL
  Growth temperature: 37°C
  Growth strain: DH5alpha
  Copy number: High Copy
Gene/Insert
  Gene/Insert name: attR2-sacB-attL3
  Promoter: sacB promoter
  Cloning method: Unknown
  Sequencing primers: 5′ 5-GTAAAACGACGGCCAGTCTTA-3
Terms and licenses: Academic/Nonprofit Terms; Industry Terms: Not Available to Industry
How to cite: pEN-sacB was a gift from Bing Yang (Addgene plasmid # 196249 ; http://n2t.net/addgene:196249 ; RRID:Addgene_196249)
